>Addgene plasmid #233527 | pCambia1300_cLUC-NLRb | addgene full sequence | sequence record 474485 | Addgene NGS Result
GAATTCGGTCCCCAGATTAGCCTTTTCAATTTCAGAAAGAATGCTAACCCACAGATGGTTAGAGAGGCTT
ACGCAGCAGGTCTCATCAAGACGATCTACCCGAGCAATAATCTCCAGGAAATCAAATACCTTCCCAAGAA
GGTTAAAGATGCAGTCAAAAGATTCAGGACTAACTGCATCAAGAACACAGAGAAAGATATATTTCTCAAG
ATCAGAAGTACTATTCCAGTATGGACGATTCAAGGCTTGCTTCACAAACCAAGGCAAGTAATAGAGATTG
GAGTCTCTAAAAAGGTAGTTCCCACTGAATCAAAGGCCATGGAGTCAAAGATTCAAATAGAGGACCTAAC
AGAACTCGCCGTAAAGACTGGCGAACAGTTCATACAGAGTCTCTTACGACTCAATGACAAGAAGAAAATC
TTCGTCAACATGGTGGAGCACGACACACTTGTCTACTCCAAAAATATCAAAGATACAGTCTCAGAAGACC
AAAGGGCAATTGAGACTTTTCAACAAAGGGTAATATCCGGAAACCTCCTCGGATTCCATTGCCCAGCTAT
CTGTCACTTTATTGTGAAGATAGTGGAAAAGGAAGGTGGCTCCTACAAATGCCATCATTGCGATAAAGGA
AAGGCCATCGTTGAAGATGCCTCTGCCGACAGTGGTCCCAAAGATGGACCCCCACCCACGAGGAGCATCG
TGGAAAAAGAAGACGTTCCAACCACGTCTTCAAAGCAAGTGGATTGATGTGATATCTCCACTGACGTAAG
GGATGACGCACAATCCCACTATCCTTCGCAAGACCCTTCCTCTATATAAGGAAGTTCATTTCATTTGGAG
AGAACACGGGGGACGAGCTCATGTCCGGTTATGTAAACAATCCGGAAGCGACCAACGCCTTGATTGACAA
GGATGGATGGCTACATTCTGGAGACATAGCTTACTGGGACGAAGACGAACACTTCTTCATCGTTGACCGC
CTGAAGTCTCTGATTAAGTACAAAGGCTATCAGGTGGCTCCCGCTGAATTGGAATCCATCTTGCTCCAAC
ACCCCAACATCTTCGACGCAGGTGTCGCAGGTCTTCCCGACGATGACGCCGGTGAACTTCCCGCCGCCGT
TGTTGTTTTGGAGCACGGAAAGACGATGACGGAAAAAGAGATCGTGGATTACGTCGCCAGTCAAGTAACA
ACCGCGAAAAAGTTGCGCGGAGGAGTTGTGTTTGTGGACGAAGTACCGAAAGGTCTTACCGGAAAACTCG
ACGCAAGAAAAATCAGAGAGATCCTCATAAAGGCCAAGAAGGGCGGAAAGATCGCCGTGGGAGGTGGCTC
ATCTGGCGGAGGTCAGATCTCGTACGCGTCCCGGGGCGGTACCGGCATGGAGGAGATCGTGCTTGGACTG
TCCAAGACGGTGGTGGAGGGGACGCTGGTCAAGGTGAAGGCCGCGATTGACGAGGAGGCGAAGCTGAAGC
TTGCCGTGCAGAGCGACCTGGTGTTCATCACGGGGGAGTTCGAGATGATGCAGTCGTTCCTCAACGTCGC
CGACGCGGAGCGCATCAAGAACAACGCCGTCAAGACGTGGGTGCGGCAGCTCCGCGACCTGGCCTACGAC
ACCGAGGACTGCATCGAGCTGGTGGTCCACCTGGATCCCAAGCCCAGATGGTGGCGCCGCCTGCTGGTCC
TGCCTTGCCTGCCGGCGGTGTCGCTGCCAATGGACAACGCGGCGGCGGAGATAAAGGAGCTCAAGGACCG
GGTGGAGTTCGTGAGCCAGAGGAACATGCGCTACAAGCTCATCACCGACTTCGGCGGCGCCAAGTCCGTC
GCGCAGCAGCAGCTTGACCGGGCCGCCGGAGCTCTCGACATCGCCGTGGAGGAGGCGGCGAAGAAAGGTC
GTAGCTTGGTGGATCTGACCGAGTTGATCCCCAGAATGGAGGACCGCCCTGAGCTCGGCGTGATCTCGGT
GTGGGGGACCGGCGGCGACCTTGGGGTGGCGTCCATCGTCAGGAAGGCCTACGACGACCCTGAAATTTGC
AAGAACTTCCATAGTCGTGGCTGGGCCAAGTTGACCCACCCTTTCGATCCGCGGAAGATCCTCCGGAGCT
TGTTCATTCAGTTCTGCACTAACACTGCTGCTCCACAGAAGCAAGGGGAAACTCTGGATGTAGATTCCCT
TCTAAGGATGGAAAAGACGGTGGTGGAAGAAGGGGAGCTGGTCAAGCAGTTTGTGAGTCATGTGAGCACC
CACAGGTTCCTCGTTGTCCTCGAAGGCGTGTCAACGATGGCGGAATGGGATGCCCTCCGGATGTACCTGC
CAGACATGGGTAACGGGAGCCAGATCATCGTATCCACACAGCATTTTGACATCGCGAGCTTGTGCACCGG
GCAGCTGCACAAAGTTTCAGAGTTGAGAAAATTCACACCTGACCACTCTGTTTGTGTCTTTTTCAAGGAA
GTTTCCGGAGGTGATGATCCTGGAAATGCAATGTTGGAGGGAGATGACGAAACTGAACTTATTGGGCGCG
ACACAGAAGAGGACGAGCTTATGGAGCAGATTGATGAGGTTTCCCGTGTGATCTCCGTATGGGGGATTGC
TGGTGTAGGAAAATCGGCACTTGTCAGAAGTGCCTACTGCAAGTATCTCCAGGACCGCCCCAACTTCGCC
GGGTTAAATCTGACCTACATACACGGGCGCGTGAACGTGCCCCATCCCTTCAATCTGAGGGAGTTCTGCC
GCAGCTTGCTCCTGAACTTGTCCTCTGAACCTGCTAAAACCAAAGAGGACGCCGTCGCTGAACTGGCAAA
CATGACCAATCCAATTGATGTCTGCCGTAAGCTTCTTAGCGACGATCAACAGCAGAAGCAGTGCCTTATT
GTTATTGATGACCTCCAGTCCACTGAAGAATGGGACAGAATAAAACAAGCCTTGTCATTTGGTAAAGAAT
GTTGTATCATAGTTGTTACAAATGATTCAAGTGTTGCCAAATATTGTTCAGGGCAAGATCAGAAACTCAT
GTTCAACGTCAAAGGTCTTGGTGACGAGCATGCCCTTGACCTCTTCAACACGGTATATGACGGCGTGGGT
AACCACATCACACGGGATGAGGACATGATCAATCAGTCGAAGCTAATGTTAAACAAATGCGGCGGACTAC
CCAAGGTGATAGTTGCAATTGGTTGTTTCTTGGCCAAGAGTCTGAATTGGGAGGCCATGAATACTAACTT
TATTCACCAGTTGGAAAACAACCCGGAGCTGGCTAGTGTACATAGCATGTTTAGTTGGCTAGACTCCTAC
TTCCACAATTGTCCTGACGAACTCAAGCCATGCATCTTCTATTTGTCAATCTTCCCTCGACGCCACGGCA
TTCGTCGAAGGCGTCTGGTGAGGCGGTGGATTGCCGAGGGCTACTCAAGAGACACCGACGGGAATCTCGC
GGAAGTGAACGGGGAAAATTACTTCTCCAGGCTCGTCAACCTCAGCATGCTCACAGATGCTGAGCGTGAT
GTCAACGTGGCTGGGACAGCGACTGGGGCTGGTACTGGGAGGAGAATGGCCATGTGCAACGTCAACGATT
TCTTCCGGGAGTACATTGTGTCGCGGCGAATGGAGGAGAACCATGTGTTTGCACTGGAGGGGAGGTGCAG
CCAGACCACGCGGCGCACTGGACGGCACCTGGTCATCGACAAAAGCTGGGACGGGGACGAGAGCGTGTTC
AACAGGATCGAGTTCTCGCGACTGCGGTCGGTGACGGTGTTCGGACCCTGGAAGCCATTCCTGGCCTCCG
ACAAGATGAGGGTGCTCCGCGTGCTTGATCTGGAAGGCACTGAGGGTCTGACAGACAACGACATCAAGAA
CATCGTCAAACGGCTGCCTCGACTAAAGTTCCTCTCCCTGCGAGGATGCAAGCACATCTTTCGGCTGCCA
AAATCCCTGGGTCGCCTGAGGCAGCTCCAGACCCTGGATGTGAGGCACACTGCCGTAGCCGGGCTGCCAG
CGACCGTCGTGAAGCTACAGAAGCTCCAGTATGTTCGTGCCGGCAACACACCAGAGGAGTATGCCGTCAG
CGACAGCACGGAATCTAGCACCTCAGTACCCACCTGTTTCTCATGTGGCCCTGTTGGCAATCACATTGTC
GGCGTTGAGGTGCCTCGCGGGGTCGAGAATCTGACCAACCTGCACACACTGGGCGTCATCAAAGCCACTG
TGGCAGGACTCAAGGAGCTCAAGAAGCTTACCCAGCTGCGCAAGCTCGGCGTGTCTGGCATAAACCGGAG
GAACCACAAAGAGCTCTGCGCCGTCATCTCGGGCCACGGCCATCTGGAATCTCTGTCGATATGGTTTGAC
AAGGACACCGAGAGGATTGCTGACCCTTGTTCGCCGAGCAATGATGACTTCAAGCCTCCAGAGAAGCTAC
GGAGGCTCAAACTCCACGGGCACACTGACAACCTGCCAGCATGGGTTAGCACTCTCAAAATATTTGTCAC
TCAAGATCAATGAGTCGACCTGCAGAGCTTTCGTTCGTATCATCGGTTTCGACAACGTTCGTCAAGTTCA
ATGCATCAGTTTCATTGCGCACACACCAGAATCCTACTGAGTTTGAGTATTATGGCATTGGGAAAACTGT
TTTTCTTGTACCATTTGTTGTGCTTGTAATTTACTGTGTTTTTTATTCGGTTTTCGCTATCGAACTGTGA
AATGGAAATGGATGGAGAAGAGTTAATGAATGATATGGTCCTTTTGTTCATTCTCAAATTAATATTATTT
GTTTTTTCTCTTATTTGTTGTGTGTTGAATTTGAAATTATAAGAGATATGCAAACATTTTGTTTTGAGTA
AAAATGTGTCAAATCGTGGCCTCTAATGACCGAAGTTAATATGAGGAGTAAAACACTTGTAGTTGTACCA
TTATGCTTATTCACTAGGCAACAAATATATTTTCAGACCTAGAAAAGCTGCAAATGTTACTGAATACAAG
TATGTCCTCTTGTGTTTTAGACATTTATGAACTTTCCTTTATGTAATTTTCCAGAATCCTTGTCAGATTC
TAATCATTGCTTTATAATTATAGTTATACTCATGGATTTGTAGTTGAGTATGAAAATATTTTTTAATGCA
TTTTATGACTTGCCAATTGATTGACAACATGCATCAAGCTTGGCACTGGCCGTCGTTTTACAACGTCGTG
ACTGGGAAAACCCTGGCGTTACCCAACTTAATCGCCTTGCAGCACATCCCCCTTTCGCCAGCTGGCGTAA
TAGCGAAGAGGCCCGCACCGATCGCCCTTCCCAACAGTTGCGCAGCCTGAATGGCGAATGCTAGAGCAGC
TTGAGCTTGGATCAGATTGTCGTTTCCCGCCTTCAGTTTAAACTATCAGTGTTTGACAGGATATATTGGC
GGGTAAACCTAAGAGAAAAGAGCGTTTATTAGAATAATCGGATATTTAAAAGGGCGTGAAAAGGTTTATC
CGTTCGTCCATTTGTATGTGCATGCCAACCACAGGGTTCCCCTCGGGATCAAAGTACTTTGATCCAACCC
CTCCGCTGCTATAGTGCAGTCGGCTTCTGACGTTCAGTGCAGCCGTCTTCTGAAAACGACATGTCGCACA
AGTCCTAAGTTACGCGACAGGCTGCCGCCCTGCCCTTTTCCTGGCGTTTTCTTGTCGCGTGTTTTAGTCG
CATAAAGTAGAATACTTGCGACTAGAACCGGAGACATTACGCCATGAACAAGAGCGCCGCCGCTGGCCTG
CTGGGCTATGCCCGCGTCAGCACCGACGACCAGGACTTGACCAACCAACGGGCCGAACTGCACGCGGCCG
GCTGCACCAAGCTGTTTTCCGAGAAGATCACCGGCACCAGGCGCGACCGCCCGGAGCTGGCCAGGATGCT
TGACCACCTACGCCCTGGCGACGTTGTGACAGTGACCAGGCTAGACCGCCTGGCCCGCAGCACCCGCGAC
CTACTGGACATTGCCGAGCGCATCCAGGAGGCCGGCGCGGGCCTGCGTAGCCTGGCAGAGCCGTGGGCCG
ACACCACCACGCCGGCCGGCCGCATGGTGTTGACCGTGTTCGCCGGCATTGCCGAGTTCGAGCGTTCCCT
AATCATCGACCGCACCCGGAGCGGGCGCGAGGCCGCCAAGGCCCGAGGCGTGAAGTTTGGCCCCCGCCCT
ACCCTCACCCCGGCACAGATCGCGCACGCCCGCGAGCTGATCGACCAGGAAGGCCGCACCGTGAAAGAGG
CGGCTGCACTGCTTGGCGTGCATCGCTCGACCCTGTACCGCGCACTTGAGCGCAGCGAGGAAGTGACGCC
CACCGAGGCCAGGCGGCGCGGTGCCTTCCGTGAGGACGCATTGACCGAGGCCGACGCCCTGGCGGCCGCC
GAGAATGAACGCCAAGAGGAACAAGCATGAAACCGCACCAGGACGGCCAGGACGAACCGTTTTTCATTAC
CGAAGAGATCGAGGCGGAGATGATCGCGGCCGGGTACGTGTTCGAGCCGCCCGCGCACGTCTCAACCGTG
CGGCTGCATGAAATCCTGGCCGGTTTGTCTGATGCCAAGCTGGCGGCCTGGCCGGCCAGCTTGGCCGCTG
AAGAAACCGAGCGCCGCCGTCTAAAAAGGTGATGTGTATTTGAGTAAAACAGCTTGCGTCATGCGGTCGC
TGCGTATATGATGCGATGAGTAAATAAACAAATACGCAAGGGGAACGCATGAAGGTTATCGCTGTACTTA
ACCAGAAAGGCGGGTCAGGCAAGACGACCATCGCAACCCATCTAGCCCGCGCCCTGCAACTCGCCGGGGC
CGATGTTCTGTTAGTCGATTCCGATCCCCAGGGCAGTGCCCGCGATTGGGCGGCCGTGCGGGAAGATCAA
CCGCTAACCGTTGTCGGCATCGACCGCCCGACGATTGACCGCGACGTGAAGGCCATCGGCCGGCGCGACT
TCGTAGTGATCGACGGAGCGCCCCAGGCGGCGGACTTGGCTGTGTCCGCGATCAAGGCAGCCGACTTCGT
GCTGATTCCGGTGCAGCCAAGCCCTTACGACATATGGGCCACCGCCGACCTGGTGGAGCTGGTTAAGCAG
CGCATTGAGGTCACGGATGGAAGGCTACAAGCGGCCTTTGTCGTGTCGCGGGCGATCAAAGGCACGCGCA
TCGGCGGTGAGGTTGCCGAGGCGCTGGCCGGGTACGAGCTGCCCATTCTTGAGTCCCGTATCACGCAGCG
CGTGAGCTACCCAGGCACTGCCGCCGCCGGCACAACCGTTCTTGAATCAGAACCCGAGGGCGACGCTGCC
CGCGAGGTCCAGGCGCTGGCCGCTGAAATTAAATCAAAACTCATTTGAGTTAATGAGGTAAAGAGAAAAT
GAGCAAAAGCACAAACACGCTAAGTGCCGGCCGTCCGAGCGCACGCAGCAGCAAGGCTGCAACGTTGGCC
AGCCTGGCAGACACGCCAGCCATGAAGCGGGTCAACTTTCAGTTGCCGGCGGAGGATCACACCAAGCTGA
AGATGTACGCGGTACGCCAAGGCAAGACCATTACCGAGCTGCTATCTGAATACATCGCGCAGCTACCAGA
GTAAATGAGCAAATGAATAAATGAGTAGATGAATTTTAGCGGCTAAAGGAGGCGGCATGGAAAATCAAGA
ACAACCAGGCACCGACGCCGTGGAATGCCCCATGTGTGGAGGAACGGGCGGTTGGCCAGGCGTAAGCGGC
TGGGTTGCCTGCCGGCCCTGCAATGGCACTGGAACCCCCAAGCCCGAGGAATCGGCGTGAGCGGTCGCAA
ACCATCCGGCCCGGTACAAATCGGCGCGGCGCTGGGTGATGACCTGGTGGAGAAGTTGAAGGCCGCGCAG
GCCGCCCAGCGGCAACGCATCGAGGCAGAAGCACGCCCCGGTGAATCGTGGCAAGCGGCCGCTGATCGAA
TCCGCAAAGAATCCCGGCAACCGCCGGCAGCCGGTGCGCCGTCGATTAGGAAGCCGCCCAAGGGCGACGA
GCAACCAGATTTTTTCGTTCCGATGCTCTATGACGTGGGCACCCGCGATAGTCGCAGCATCATGGACGTG
GCCGTTTTCCGTCTGTCGAAGCGTGACCGACGAGCTGGCGAGGTGATCCGCTACGAGCTTCCAGACGGGC
ACGTAGAGGTTTCCGCAGGGCCGGCCGGCATGGCCAGTGTGTGGGATTACGACCTGGTACTGATGGCGGT
TTCCCATCTAACCGAATCCATGAACCGATACCGGGAAGGGAAGGGAGACAAGCCCGGCCGCGTGTTCCGT
CCACACGTTGCGGACGTACTCAAGTTCTGCCGGCGAGCCGATGGCGGAAAGCAGAAAGACGACCTGGTAG
AAACCTGCATTCGGTTAAACACCACGCACGTTGCCATGCAGCGTACGAAGAAGGCCAAGAACGGCCGCCT
GGTGACGGTATCCGAGGGTGAAGCCTTGATTAGCCGCTACAAGATCGTAAAGAGCGAAACCGGGCGGCCG
GAGTACATCGAGATCGAGCTAGCTGATTGGATGTACCGCGAGATCACAGAAGGCAAGAACCCGGACGTGC
TGACGGTTCACCCCGATTACTTTTTGATCGATCCCGGCATCGGCCGTTTTCTCTACCGCCTGGCACGCCG
CGCCGCAGGCAAGGCAGAAGCCAGATGGTTGTTCAAGACGATCTACGAACGCAGTGGCAGCGCCGGAGAG
TTCAAGAAGTTCTGTTTCACCGTGCGCAAGCTGATCGGGTCAAATGACCTGCCGGAGTACGATTTGAAGG
AGGAGGCGGGGCAGGCTGGCCCGATCCTAGTCATGCGCTACCGCAACCTGATCGAGGGCGAAGCATCCGC
CGGTTCCTAATGTACGGAGCAGATGCTAGGGCAAATTGCCCTAGCAGGGGAAAAAGGTCGAAAAGGTCTC
TTTCCTGTGGATAGCACGTACATTGGGAACCCAAAGCCGTACATTGGGAACCGGAACCCGTACATTGGGA
ACCCAAAGCCGTACATTGGGAACCGGTCACACATGTAAGTGACTGATATAAAAGAGAAAAAAGGCGATTT
TTCCGCCTAAAACTCTTTAAAACTTATTAAAACTCTTAAAACCCGCCTGGCCTGTGCATAACTGTCTGGC
CAGCGCACAGCCGAAGAGCTGCAAAAAGCGCCTACCCTTCGGTCGCTGCGCTCCCTACGCCCCGCCGCTT
CGCGTCGGCCTATCGCGGCCGCTGGCCGCTCAAAAATGGCTGGCCTACGGCCAGGCAATCTACCAGGGCG
CGGACAAGCCGCGCCGTCGCCACTCGACCGCCGGCGCCCACATCAAGGCACCCTGCCTCGCGCGTTTCGG
TGATGACGGTGAAAACCTCTGACACATGCAGCTCCCGGAGACGGTCACAGCTTGTCTGTAAGCGGATGCC
GGGAGCAGACAAGCCCGTCAGGGCGCGTCAGCGGGTGTTGGCGGGTGTCGGGGCGCAGCCATGACCCAGT
CACGTAGCGATAGCGGAGTGTATACTGGCTTAACTATGCGGCATCAGAGCAGATTGTACTGAGAGTGCAC
CATATGCGGTGTGAAATACCGCACAGATGCGTAAGGAGAAAATACCGCATCAGGCGCTCTTCCGCTTCCT
CGCTCACTGACTCGCTGCGCTCGGTCGTTCGGCTGCGGCGAGCGGTATCAGCTCACTCAAAGGCGGTAAT
ACGGTTATCCACAGAATCAGGGGATAACGCAGGAAAGAACATGTGAGCAAAAGGCCAGCAAAAGGCCAGG
AACCGTAAAAAGGCCGCGTTGCTGGCGTTTTTCCATAGGCTCCGCCCCCCTGACGAGCATCACAAAAATC
GACGCTCAAGTCAGAGGTGGCGAAACCCGACAGGACTATAAAGATACCAGGCGTTTCCCCCTGGAAGCTC
CCTCGTGCGCTCTCCTGTTCCGACCCTGCCGCTTACCGGATACCTGTCCGCCTTTCTCCCTTCGGGAAGC
GTGGCGCTTTCTCATAGCTCACGCTGTAGGTATCTCAGTTCGGTGTAGGTCGTTCGCTCCAAGCTGGGCT
GTGTGCACGAACCCCCCGTTCAGCCCGACCGCTGCGCCTTATCCGGTAACTATCGTCTTGAGTCCAACCC
GGTAAGACACGACTTATCGCCACTGGCAGCAGCCACTGGTAACAGGATTAGCAGAGCGAGGTATGTAGGC
GGTGCTACAGAGTTCTTGAAGTGGTGGCCTAACTACGGCTACACTAGAAGGACAGTATTTGGTATCTGCG
CTCTGCTGAAGCCAGTTACCTTCGGAAAAAGAGTTGGTAGCTCTTGATCCGGCAAACAAACCACCGCTGG
TAGCGGTGGTTTTTTTGTTTGCAAGCAGCAGATTACGCGCAGAAAAAAAGGATCTCAAGAAGATCCTTTG
ATCTTTTCTACGGGGTCTGACGCTCAGTGGAACGAAAACTCACGTTAAGGGATTTTGGTCATGCATTCTA
GGTACTAAAACAATTCATCCAGTAAAATATAATATTTTATTTTCTCCCAATCAGGCTTGATCCCCAGTAA
GTCAAAAAATAGCTCGACATACTGTTCTTCCCCGATATCCTCCCTGATCGACCGGACGCAGAAGGCAATG
TCATACCACTTGTCCGCCCTGCCGCTTCTCCCAAGATCAATAAAGCCACTTACTTTGCCATCTTTCACAA
AGATGTTGCTGTCTCCCAGGTCGCCGTGGGAAAAGACAAGTTCCTCTTCGGGCTTTTCCGTCTTTAAAAA
ATCATACAGCTCGCGCGGATCTTTAAATGGAGTGTCTTCTTCCCAGTTTTCGCAATCCACATCGGCCAGA
TCGTTATTCAGTAAGTAATCCAATTCGGCTAAGCGGCTGTCTAAGCTATTCGTATAGGGACAATCCGATA
TGTCGATGGAGTGAAAGAGCCTGATGCACTCCGCATACAGCTCGATAATCTTTTCAGGGCTTTGTTCATC
TTCATACTCTTCCGAGCAAAGGACGCCATCGGCCTCACTCATGAGCAGATTGCTCCAGCCATCATGCCGT
TCAAAGTGCAGGACCTTTGGAACAGGCAGCTTTCCTTCCAGCCATAGCATCATGTCCTTTTCCCGTTCCA
CATCATAGGTGGTCCCTTTATACCGGCTGTCCGTCATTTTTAAATATAGGTTTTCATTTTCTCCCACCAG
CTTATATACCTTAGCAGGAGACATTCCTTCCGTATCTTTTACGCAGCGGTATTTTTCGATCAGTTTTTTC
AATTCCGGTGATATTCTCATTTTAGCCATTTATTATTTCCTTCCTCTTTTCTACAGTATTTAAAGATACC
CCAAGAAGCTAATTATAACAAGACGAACTCCAATTCACTGTTCCTTGCATTCTAAAACCTTAAATACCAG
AAAACAGCTTTTTCAAAGTTGTTTTCAAAGTTGGCGTATAACATAGTATCGACGGAGCCGATTTTGAAAC
CGCGGTGATCACAGGCAGCAACGCTCTGTCATCGTTACAATCAACATGCTACCCTCCGCGAGATCATCCG
TGTTTCAAACCCGGCAGCTTAGTTGCCGTTCTTCCGAATAGCATCGGTAACATGAGCAAAGTCTGCCGCC
TTACAACGGCTCTCCCGCTGACGCCGTCCCGGACTGATGGGCTGCCTGTATCGAGTGGTGATTTTGTGCC
GAGCTGCCGGTCGGGGAGCTGTTGGCTGGCTGGTGGCAGGATATATTGTGGTGTAAACAAATTGACGCTT
AGACAACTTAATAACACATTGCGGACGTTTTTAATGTACTGAATTAACGCCGAATTAATTCGGGGGATCT
GGATTTTAGTACTGGATTTTGGTTTTAGGAATTAGAAATTTTATTGATAGAAGTATTTTACAAATACAAA
TACATACTAAGGGTTTCTTATATGCTCAACACATGAGCGAAACCCTATAGGAACCCTAATTCCCTTATCT
GGGAACTACTCACACATTATTATGGAGAAACTCGAGCTTGTCGATCGACAGATCCCGGTCGGCATCTACT
CTATTTCTTTGCCCTCGGACGAGTGCTGGGGCGTCGGTTTCCACTATCGGCGAGTACTTCTACACAGCCA
TCGGTCCAGACGGCCGCGCTTCTGCGGGCGATTTGTGTACGCCCGACAGTCCCGGCTCCGGATCGGACGA
TTGCGTCGCATCGACCCTGCGCCCAAGCTGCATCATCGAAATTGCCGTCAACCAAGCTCTGATAGAGTTG
GTCAAGACCAATGCGGAGCATATACGCCCGGAGTCGTGGCGATCCTGCAAGCTCCGGATGCCTCCGCTCG
AAGTAGCGCGTCTGCTGCTCCATACAAGCCAACCACGGCCTCCAGAAGAAGATGTTGGCGACCTCGTATT
GGGAATCCCCGAACATCGCCTCGCTCCAGTCAATGACCGCTGTTATGCGGCCATTGTCCGTCAGGACATT
GTTGGAGCCGAAATCCGCGTGCACGAGGTGCCGGACTTCGGGGCAGTCCTCGGCCCAAAGCATCAGATCA
TCGAGAGCCTGCGCGACGGACGCACTGACGGTGTCGTCCATCACAGTTTGCCAGTGATACACATGGGGAT
CAGCAATCGCGCATATGAAATCACGCCATGTAGTGTATTGACCGATTCCTTGCGGTCCGAATGGGCCGAA
CCCGCTCGTCTGGCTAAGATCGGCCGCAGCGATCGCATCCATAGCCTCCGCGACCGGTTGTAGAACAGCG
GGCAGTTCGGTTTCAGGCAGGTCTTGCAACGTGACACCCTGTGAACGGCGGGAGATGCAATAGGTCAGGC
TCTCGCTAAACTCCCCAATGTCAAGCACTTCCGGAATCGGGAGCGCGGCCGATGCAAAGTGCCGATAAAC
ATAACGATCTTTGTAGAAACCATCGGCGCAGCTATTTACCCGCAGGACATATCCACGCCCTCCTACATCG
AAGCTGAAAGCACGAGATTCTTCGCCCTCCGAGAGCTGCATCAGGTCGGAGACGCTGTCGAACTTTTCGA
TCAGAAACTTCTCGACAGACGTCGCGGTGAGTTCAGGCTTTTTCATATCTCATTGCCCCCCGGATCTGCG
AAAGCTCGAGAGAGATAGATTTGTAGAGAGAGACTGGTGATTTCAGCGTGTCCTCTCCAAATGAAATGAA
CTTCCTTATATAGAGGAAGGGTCTTGCGAAGGATAGTGGGATTGTGCGTCATCCCTTACGTCAGTGGAGA
TATCACATCAATCCACTTGCTTTGAAGACGTGGTTGGAACGTCTTCTTTTTCCACGATGCTCCTCGTGGG
TGGGGGTCCATCTTTGGGACCACTGTCGGCAGAGGCATCTTGAACGATAGCCTTTCCTTTATCGCAATGA
TGGCATTTGTAGGTGCCACCTTCCTTTTCTACTGTCCTTTTGATGAAGTGACAGATAGCTGGGCAATGGA
ATCCGAGGAGGTTTCCCGATATTACCCTTTGTTGAAAAGTCTCAATAGCCCTTTGGTCTTCTGAGACTGT
ATCTTTGATATTCTTGGAGTAGACGAGAGTGTCGTGCTCCACCATGTTCACATCAATCCACTTGCTTTGA
AGACGTGGTTGGAACGTCTTCTTTTTCCACGATGCTCCTCGTGGGTGGGGGTCCATCTTTGGGACCACTG
TCGGCAGAGGCATCTTGAACGATAGCCTTTCCTTTATCGCAATGATGGCATTTGTAGGTGCCACCTTCCT
TTTCTACTGTCCTTTTGATGAAGTGACAGATAGCTGGGCAATGGAATCCGAGGAGGTTTCCCGATATTAC
CCTTTGTTGAAAAGTCTCAATAGCCCTTTGGTCTTCTGAGACTGTATCTTTGATATTCTTGGAGTAGACG
AGAGTGTCGTGCTCCACCATGTTGGCAAGCTGCTCTAGCCAATACGCAAACCGCCTCTCCCCGCGCGTTG
GCCGATTCATTAATGCAGCTGGCACGACAGGTTTCCCGACTGGAAAGCGGGCAGTGAGCGCAACGCAATT
AATGTGAGTTAGCTCACTCATTAGGCACCCCAGGCTTTACACTTTATGCTTCCGGCTCGTATGTTGTGTG
GAATTGTGAGCGGATAACAATTTCACACAGGAAACAGCTATGACATGATTAC
Features (pLannotate 1.2.2; 21 found; start..end, strand, type, name):
    501..842     +  promoter       CaMV 35S promoter: strong constitutive promoter from cauliflower mosaic virus
    861..1319    +  CDS            luciferase (fragment): firefly luciferase; luc+; enhanced luc+ version of the luciferase gene
   4506..5147    +  terminator     E9 terminator: terminator and polyadenylation signal from the pea rbcS-E9 gene
   5154..5308    +  CDS            lacZα (fragment): LacZα fragment of β-galactosidase; lacZ fragment
   5374..5398    +  misc_feature   RB T-DNA repeat: right border repeat from nopaline C58 T-DNA
   5738..6139    +  CDS            Y4CG_SINFN (fragment): Protein inferred from homology: Swiss-Prot protein existence level 3. From Sinorhizobium fredii (strain NBRC 101917 / NGR234).
   6699..7328    +  CDS            pVS1 StaA: stability protein from the Pseudomonas plasmid pVS1 (Heeb et al., 2000)
   7757..8830    +  CDS            pVS1 RepA: replication protein from the Pseudomonas plasmid pVS1 (Heeb et al., 2000)
   8896..9090    +  rep_origin     pVS1 oriV: origin of replication for the Pseudomonas plasmid pVS1 (Heeb et al., 2000)
   9293..9332    +  CDS            rop (fragment): Rop protein, which maintains plasmids at low copy number; rop
   9434..9574    +  misc_feature   bom: basis of mobility region from pBR322
   9760..10348   -  rep_origin     ori: high-copy-number ColE1/pMB1/pBR322/pUC origin of replication
  10435..11229   -  CDS            KanR: aminoglycoside phosphotransferase; aphA-3; confers resistance to kanamycin
  11654..11678   +  misc_feature   LB T-DNA repeat: left border repeat from nopaline C58 T-DNA
  11756..11930   -  polyA_signal   CaMV poly(A) signal: cauliflower mosaic virus polyadenylation signal
  11971..12996   -  CDS            HygR: hygromycin B phosphotransferase confers resistance to hygromycin
  13063..13739   -  promoter       CaMV 35S promoter (enhanced): cauliflower mosaic virus 35S promoter with a duplicated enhancer region
  13829..13917   +  CDS            lacI (fragment): lac repressor; lacI; The lac repressor binds to the lac operator to inhibit transcription in E. coli. This inhibition can be relieved by adding lactose or isopropyl-β-D-thiogalactopyranoside (IPTG).
  13930..13951   +  protein_bind   CAP binding site: CAP binding activates transcription in the presence of cAMP. E. coli catabolite activator protein
  13966..13996   +  promoter       lac promoter: promoter for the E. coli lac operon
  14000..14022   +  protein_bind   lac operator (fragment): The lac repressor binds to the lac operator to inhibit transcription in E. coli. This inhibition can be relieved by adding lactose or isopropyl-β-D-thiogalactopyranoside (IPTG). lac repressor encoded by lacI
