[The description below was written by a language model from this plasmid's Addgene catalogue record and pLannotate feature annotations shown in this document.]
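Description:
pCambia1300_cLUC-NLRb is a binary T-DNA plant expression vector built on the pCambia1300-cLUC backbone, designed to produce a split-luciferase fusion of the wheat (Triticum aestivum) NLR protein Sr62NLRb in planta. The backbone carries the elements typical of pCAMBIA-type binary plasmids. A high-copy ColE1/pMB1-type origin with the pBR322 bom region supports propagation in E. coli. The pVS1 oriV, together with the RepA replication protein and StaA stability protein, allows maintenance in Agrobacterium. A kanamycin resistance gene outside the T-DNA provides bacterial selection. Remnants of the lacZα/lac promoter region from the original multiple cloning site flank the expression cassette.

Two cassettes lie between the nopaline-type left and right border repeats. The first is the payload: a CaMV 35S promoter drives a firefly luciferase fragment (the C-terminal half, cLUC) followed by the roughly 3.1 kb Sr62NLRb coding sequence, which was inserted between KpnI and SalI sites so that cLUC sits at the N-terminus of the NLR. Transcription ends at the pea rbcS-E9 terminator. The insert itself was not annotated in the automated feature table but corresponds to the gap between the luciferase fragment and the terminator. The second cassette, in the opposite orientation, is a plant selection marker: hygromycin phosphotransferase under an enhanced 35S promoter with a CaMV poly(A) signal. The depositor notes an E180D substitution in HygR.

The construct is intended for split-luciferase complementation assays. In these, co-expression with a partner fused to the N-terminal luciferase fragment restores luminescence if the two proteins associate. The associated study concerns activation of an NLR by a wheat tandem kinase in immunity.
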