Addgene plasmid #233527: pCambia1300_cLUC-NLRb
Purpose: Expresses split luciferase fusion cLUC-NLRb in planta
Depositing lab: Brande Wulff. Depositing organization: King Abdullah University of Science and Technology (KAUST). Publication: A wheat tandem kinase activates an NLR to trigger immunity. Chen R, Chen J, Powell OR, Outram MA, Arndell T, Gajendiran K, Wang YL, Lubega J, Xu Y, Ayliffe MA, Blundell C, Figueroa M, Sperschneider J, Vanhercke T, Kanyuka K, Tang D, Zhong G, Gardener C, Yu G, Gourdoupis S, Jaremko L, Matny O, Steffenson BJ, Boshoff WHP, Meyer WB, Arold ST, Dodds PN, Wulff BBH. Science. 2025 Mar 28;387(6741):1402-1408. doi: 10.1126/science.adp5034. Epub 2025 Mar 27. PubMed 40146821.
Backbone
  Vector backbone: pCambia1300-cLUC
  Backbone manufacturer: Zhao and Zhou 2020, doi: https://doi.org/10.11983/CBB19229
  Backbone size w/o insert (bp): 10935
  Vector type: Plant Expression
Growth in bacteria
  Bacterial resistance: Kanamycin, 50 μg/mL
  Growth temperature: 37°C
  Growth strain: DH5alpha
  Copy number: High Copy
Gene/Insert
  Gene/Insert name: Sr62NLRb
  Species: Triticum aestivum
  Insert size (bp): 3117
  Promoter: 35S
  Tag / fusion protein: C-terminal fragment of Luciferase (N terminal on backbone)
  Cloning method: Restriction Enzyme; 5′ cloning site KnpI (not destroyed); 3′ cloning site SalI (not destroyed)
Terms and licenses: Academic/Nonprofit Terms; Industry Terms: Not Available to Industry
Depositor comments: Please visit https://doi.org/10.1101/2024.08.30.610287 for bioRxiv preprint. A E180D mutation was found in HygR.
How to cite: pCambia1300_cLUC-NLRb was a gift from Brande Wulff (Addgene plasmid # 233527 ; http://n2t.net/addgene:233527 ; RRID:Addgene_233527)
